Addgene plasmid #170659: pUC19-Chantico
Purpose: pUC19 vector containing an insertion of the Chantico promoter
Depositing lab: Alexander Ruthenburg. Depositing organization: University of Chicago. Publication: The cardiac lncRNA Chantico directly regulates Cxcl1 chemokine transcription. Hall JM, Kainth AS, Rowton MJ, Lu E, Haddad G, Keplinger AJ, Šćepanović J , Perez-Cervantes C, Chan SSK, Piccirilli JA, Moskowitz IP, Ruthenburg AJ. bioRxiv 2021.12.23.474040 10.1101/2021.12.23.474040.
Backbone
  Vector backbone: pUC19
  Vector type: Cloning
Growth in bacteria
  Bacterial resistance: Ampicillin, 100 μg/mL
  Growth temperature: 37°C
  Growth strain: DH5alpha
  Copy number: High Copy
Gene/Insert
  Gene/Insert name: Chantico
  Species: M. musculus (mouse)
  Cloning method: Gibson Cloning
  Sequencing primers: 5′ Unknown
Terms and licenses: Academic/Nonprofit Terms; Industry Terms: Not Available to Industry
Depositor comments: The mouse Chantico lncRNA promoter was inserted in the pUC19 cloning vector. Please visit https://www.biorxiv.org/content/10.1101/2021.12.23.474040v1 for bioRxiv preprint.
How to cite: pUC19-Chantico was a gift from Alexander Ruthenburg (Addgene plasmid # 170659 ; http://n2t.net/addgene:170659 ; RRID:Addgene_170659)
