[The description below was written by a language model from this plasmid's Addgene catalogue record and pLannotate feature annotations shown in this document.]
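Description:
pUC19-Chantico is a small bacterial cloning plasmid (3,811 nt in the sequenced record) built on the pUC19 backbone. It carries the promoter region of the mouse (M. musculus) long non-coding RNA Chantico, inserted by Gibson assembly. It is propagated in E. coli as a high-copy plasmid through the ColE1/pMB1-type pUC origin and is selected with ampicillin through the β-lactamase (AmpR) gene and its native bla promoter. The annotation also picks up the usual pUC remnants: the lac promoter, lac operator and CAP binding site, a lacZα fragment spanning the sequence origin, and short fragments of lacI, rop and the pBR322 bom region. None of these appears to be a complete functional unit.

The Chantico promoter itself is not annotated as a named feature. It presumably lies in the roughly 1.1 kb interval between a T7 promoter at the start of the record and an oppositely oriented T3 promoter, since this is the only sizeable stretch outside the backbone elements. These two converging phage promoters could in principle allow in vitro transcription of either strand of the intervening sequence, although the record does not state that this is intended. A short match to the human α2-globin RNA polymerase II pause site within this interval is only a fragment and may be a chance similarity. No reporter gene, eukaryotic selection marker or mammalian expression element is present. The plasmid therefore serves as a storage, sequencing or template clone for the Chantico promoter rather than an expression or reporter construct. It was deposited in connection with work on Chantico as a cardiac lncRNA regulating Cxcl1 chemokine transcription, but the exact boundaries of the cloned fragment and its specific experimental use are not stated.
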