Features (pLannotate 1.2.2; 13 found; start..end, strand, type, name):
      1..19      +  promoter       T7 promoter: promoter for bacteriophage T7 RNA polymerase
    117..139     -  misc_feature   pause site (fragment): RNA polymerase II transcriptional pause signal from the human α2 globin gene
   1151..1169    -  promoter       T3 promoter: promoter for bacteriophage T3 RNA polymerase
   1212..1228    -  protein_bind   lac operator: The lac repressor binds to the lac operator to inhibit transcription in E. coli. This inhibition can be relieved by adding lactose or isopropyl-β-D-thiogalactopyranoside (IPTG). lac repressor encoded by lacI
   1236..1266    -  promoter       lac promoter: promoter for the E. coli lac operon
   1281..1302    -  protein_bind   CAP binding site: CAP binding activates transcription in the presence of cAMP. E. coli catabolite activator protein
   1315..1407    -  CDS            lacI (fragment): lac repressor; lacI; The lac repressor binds to the lac operator to inhibit transcription in E. coli. This inhibition can be relieved by adding lactose or isopropyl-β-D-thiogalactopyranoside (IPTG).
   1590..2178    -  rep_origin     ori: high-copy-number ColE1/pMB1/pBR322/pUC origin of replication
   2349..3209    -  CDS            AmpR: β-lactamase; bla; confers resistance to ampicillin, carbenicillin, and related antibiotics
   3210..3314    -  promoter       AmpR promoter: bla
   3409..3444    +  CDS            rop (fragment): Rop protein, which maintains plasmids at low copy number; rop
   3546..3645    +  misc_feature   bom (fragment): basis of mobility region from pBR322
   3651..4       -  CDS            lacZα (fragment) (across the origin): LacZα fragment of β-galactosidase; lacZ fragment
>Addgene plasmid #170659 | pUC19-Chantico | addgene full sequence | sequence record 335913 | Addgene NGS Result
TAATACGACTCACTATAGGGCGTCATTCAGTAAATATAAATGCAGATAGCCTACGTTCTGAAAGTGGGGT
TCTAGGGTCCCTTGGTTAGTTTTAAAAATTCAAAGTCACTTTGAGTTTTGTTTTGTTTTGTTTTGTTTTA
AAGCTTGAGAGTGGCCGTGCAGAGCAAAGTTGTCCAATTAAGTTTATATCAGTGACAGATGGGCTTATCA
GACCTTCGCTCTCAGACAGTAGCCATGGAACACTTAGCTGCTGCCTCCCGAAAGTGCAAGCAGACCAGTT
CAGGATCTGAAGCTTTGTTTTGGTTTGACTTAAATGTAAGTGCAAACAGTCGCTGTGGGGTGTGTGTGTG
TGTGTGTGTGTGATACTGGCCGATGCAGGCTGAGAGTAGGGGTGTCTCACTCCTGACTGCGTACTCCCCC
TCTGTTTTACACAGGCTTATTTACTGTTACACGGAGACTTTTCTTCGAACTGTTAAACTCTTGGCTGAGT
TTGTGTGGAGTATGAGGCAAATCTCTAACCGCAAGCATGCAGTGGAAAGATTAGGCATACTTTTGAAACG
AGTTTGTGTACCAGATCATATTCTTGGCTCAAGAAAGAAAAAGAAAGGGGGCTGGGGAAAGGCTTGTGGT
TGCTACTCTGGGAACTAAAGAATTCAAAAGGCTTGTTCTCCATGTTTCGTAGACACAGACATCTGGAATT
GTTGTTTTAAAATTACAAGCAATTGTGTATGCTTTGTTACTGCAACACTTATTCAGAGGCAAGGACATAG
GTGCCACTGTTGTCAGAAAGCCAGATGTCCTTTCCTTAAATTGGCCTGCCTGGCTGCTGGCGCCTGGGTG
TCAGCAGACACTTTGGGAATCTCAGTTAGCGGTACTGCATGGATATAGTGCATCTGCTTCTCACACTTCT
GCCAACCTTGTGTATTGGTTTGCTTCTCTCCATGGTGTTAAAACAATGACTGAAAGCGTCTTGGGTAGGG
CAAGGGTATATTTAGCTTATAGTTGCACATGACAGTCCATCGTCAAGGGAGAGCATGGCGGGAACTCAAG
GACTTTGAGGAGGAACTGAAGCACAGGCATAGAGGCTGTTCCTCACTGGCTTGCTCCCCAGGGCTTGCTC
AGCTAGCTGTCTTACAGAGCCCAGAACCTCCCTTTAGTGAGGGTTAATTAAGCTTGGCGTAATCATGGTC
ATAGCTGTTTCCTGTGTGAAATTGTTATCCGCTCACAATTCCACACAACATACGAGCCGGAAGCATAAAG
TGTAAAGCCTGGGGTGCCTAATGAGTGAGCTAACTCACATTAATTGCGTTGCGCTCACTGCCCGCTTTCC
AGTCGGGAAACCTGTCGTGCCAGCTGCATTAATGAATCGGCCAACGCGCGGGGAGAGGCGGTTTGCGTAT
TGGGCGCTCTTCCGCTTCCTCGCTCACTGACTCGCTGCGCTCGGTCGTTCGGCTGCGGCGAGCGGTATCA
GCTCACTCAAAGGCGGTAATACGGTTATCCACAGAATCAGGGGATAACGCAGGAAAGAACATGTGAGCAA
AAGGCCAGCAAAAGGCCAGGAACCGTAAAAAGGCCGCGTTGCTGGCGTTTTTCCATAGGCTCCGCCCCCC
TGACGAGCATCACAAAAATCGACGCTCAAGTCAGAGGTGGCGAAACCCGACAGGACTATAAAGATACCAG
GCGTTTCCCCCTGGAAGCTCCCTCGTGCGCTCTCCTGTTCCGACCCTGCCGCTTACCGGATACCTGTCCG
CCTTTCTCCCTTCGGGAAGCGTGGCGCTTTCTCATAGCTCACGCTGTAGGTATCTCAGTTCGGTGTAGGT
CGTTCGCTCCAAGCTGGGCTGTGTGCACGAACCCCCCGTTCAGCCCGACCGCTGCGCCTTATCCGGTAAC
TATCGTCTTGAGTCCAACCCGGTAAGACACGACTTATCGCCACTGGCAGCAGCCACTGGTAACAGGATTA
GCAGAGCGAGGTATGTAGGCGGTGCTACAGAGTTCTTGAAGTGGTGGCCTAACTACGGCTACACTAGAAG
AACAGTATTTGGTATCTGCGCTCTGCTGAAGCCAGTTACCTTCGGAAAAAGAGTTGGTAGCTCTTGATCC
GGCAAACAAACCACCGCTGGTAGCGGTGGTTTTTTTGTTTGCAAGCAGCAGATTACGCGCAGAAAAAAAG
GATCTCAAGAAGATCCTTTGATCTTTTCTACGGGGTCTGACGCTCAGTGGAACGAAAACTCACGTTAAGG
GATTTTGGTCATGAGATTATCAAAAAGGATCTTCACCTAGATCCTTTTAAATTAAAAATGAAGTTTTAAA
TCAATCTAAAGTATATATGAGTAAACTTGGTCTGACAGTTACCAATGCTTAATCAGTGAGGCACCTATCT
CAGCGATCTGTCTATTTCGTTCATCCATAGTTGCCTGACTCCCCGTCGTGTAGATAACTACGATACGGGA
GGGCTTACCATCTGGCCCCAGTGCTGCAATGATACCGCGAGACCCACGCTCACCGGCTCCAGATTTATCA
GCAATAAACCAGCCAGCCGGAAGGGCCGAGCGCAGAAGTGGTCCTGCAACTTTATCCGCCTCCATCCAGT
CTATTAATTGTTGCCGGGAAGCTAGAGTAAGTAGTTCGCCAGTTAATAGTTTGCGCAACGTTGTTGCCAT
TGCTACAGGCATCGTGGTGTCACGCTCGTCGTTTGGTATGGCTTCATTCAGCTCCGGTTCCCAACGATCA
AGGCGAGTTACATGATCCCCCATGTTGTGCAAAAAAGCGGTTAGCTCCTTCGGTCCTCCGATCGTTGTCA
GAAGTAAGTTGGCCGCAGTGTTATCACTCATGGTTATGGCAGCACTGCATAATTCTCTTACTGTCATGCC
ATCCGTAAGATGCTTTTCTGTGACTGGTGAGTACTCAACCAAGTCATTCTGAGAATAGTGTATGCGGCGA
CCGAGTTGCTCTTGCCCGGCGTCAATACGGGATAATACCGCGCCACATAGCAGAACTTTAAAAGTGCTCA
TCATTGGAAAACGTTCTTCGGGGCGAAAACTCTCAAGGATCTTACCGCTGTTGAGATCCAGTTCGATGTA
ACCCACTCGTGCACCCAACTGATCTTCAGCATCTTTTACTTTCACCAGCGTTTCTGGGTGAGCAAAAACA
GGAAGGCAAAATGCCGCAAAAAAGGGAATAAGGGCGACACGGAAATGTTGAATACTCATACTCTTCCTTT
TTCAATATTATTGAAGCATTTATCAGGGTTATTGTCTCATGAGCGGATACATATTTGAATGTATTTAGAA
AAATAAACAAATAGGGGTTCCGCGCACATTTCCCCGAAAAGTGCCACCTGACGTCTAAGAAACCATTATT
ATCATGACATTAACCTATAAAAATAGGCGTATCACGAGGCCCTTTCGTCTCGCGCGTTTCGGTGATGACG
GTGAAAACCTCTGACACATGCAGCTCCCGGAGACGGTCACAGCTTGTCTGTAAGCGGATGCCGGGAGCAG
ACAAGCCCGTCAGGGCGCGTCAGCGGGTGTTGGCGGGTGTCGGGGCTGGCTTAACTATGCGGCATCAGAG
CAGATTGTACTGAGAGTGCACCATATGCGGTGTGAAATACCGCACAGATGCGTAAGGAGAAAATACCGCA
TCAGGCGCCATTCGCCATTCAGGCTGCGCAACTGTTGGGAAGGGCGATCGGTGCGGGCCTCTTCGCTATT
ACGCCAGCTGGCGAAAGGGGGATGTGCTGCAAGGCGATTAAGTTGGGTAACGCCAGGGTTTTCCCAGTCA
CGACGTTGTAAAACGACGGCCAGTGAATTCG
